>Addgene plasmid #116120 | pHAGE-AXL-Q83R | addgene full sequence | sequence record 250488 | Addgene NGS Result
GGCTCCGGTGCCCGTCAGTGGGCAGAGCGCACATCGCCCACAGTCCCCGAGAAGTTGGGGGGAGGGGTCG
GCAATTGAACCGGTGCCTAGAGAAGGTGGCGCGGGGTAAACTGGGAAAGTGATGTCGTGTACTGGCTCCG
CCTTTTTCCCGAGGGTGGGGGAGAACCGTATATAAGTGCAGTAGTCGCCGTGAACGTTCTTTTTCGCAAC
GGGTTTGCCGCCAGAACACAGGTAAGTGCCGTGTGTGGTTCCCGCGGGCCTGGCCTCTTTACGGGTTATG
GCCCTTGCGTGCCTTGAATTACTTCCACCTGGCTGCAGTACGTGATTCTTGATCCCGAGCTTCGGGTTGG
AAGTGGGTGGGAGAGTTCGAGGCCTTGCGCTTAAGGAGCCCCTTCGCCTCGTGCTTGAGTTGAGGCCTGG
CCTGGGCGCTGGGGCCGCCGCGTGCGAATCTGGTGGCACCTTCGCGCCTGTCTCGCTGCTTTCGATAAGT
CTCTAGCCATTTAAAATTTTTGATGACCTGCTGCGACGCTTTTTTTCTGGCAAGATAGTCTTGTAAATGC
GGGCCAAGATCTGCACACTGGTATTTCGGTTTTTGGGGCCGCGGGCGGCGACGGGGCCCGTGCGTCCCAG
CGCACATGTTCGGCGAGGCGGGGCCTGCGAGCGCGGCCACCGAGAATCGGACGGGGGTAGTCTCAAGCTG
GCCGGCCTGCTCTGGTGCCTGGCCTCGCGCCGCCGTGTATCGCCCCGCCCTGGGCGGCAAGGCTGGCCCG
GTCGGCACCAGTTGCGTGAGCGGAAAGATGGCCGCTTCCCGGCCCTGCTGCAGGGAGCTCAAAATGGAGG
ACGCGGCGCTCGGGAGAGCGGGCGGGTGAGTCACCCACACAAAGGAAAAGGGCCTTTCCGTCCTCAGCCG
TCGCTTCATGTGACTCCACGGAGTACCGGGCGCCGTCCAGGCACCTCGATTAGTTCTCGAGCTTTTGGAG
TACGTCGTCTTTAGGTTGGGGGGAGGGGTTTTATGCGATGGAGTTTCCCCACACTGAGTGGGTGGAGACT
GAAGTTAGGCCAGCTTGGCACTTGATGTAATTCTCCTTGGAATTTGCCCTTTTTGAGTTTGGATCTTGGT
TCATTCTCAAGCCTCAGACAGTGGTTCAAAGTTTTTTTCTTCCATTTCAGGTGTCGTGAAGCGGCCCTGC
AGATATCAACAAGTTTGTACAAAAAAGCAGGCACCATGGCGTGGCGGTGCCCCAGGATGGGCAGGGTCCC
GCTGGCCTGGTGCTTGGCGCTGTGCGGCTGGGCGTGCATGGCCCCCAGGGGCACGCAGGCTGAAGAAAGT
CCCTTCGTGGGCAACCCAGGGAATATCACAGGTGCCCGGGGACTCACGGGCACCCTTCGGTGTCAGCTCC
AGGTTCAGGGAGAGCCCCCCGAGGTACATTGGCTTCGGGATGGACAGATCCTGGAGCTCGCGGACAGCAC
CCGGACCCAGGTGCCCCTGGGTGAGGATGAACAGGATGACTGGATAGTGGTCAGCCAGCTCAGAATCACC
TCCCTGCAGCTTTCCGACACGGGACAGTACCAGTGTTTGGTGTTTCTGGGACATCAGACCTTCGTGTCCC
AGCCTGGCTATGTTGGGCTGGAGGGCTTGCCTTACTTCCTGGAGGAGCCCGAAGACAGGACTGTGGCCGC
CAACACCCCCTTCAACCTGAGCTGCCAAGCTCAGGGACCCCCAGAGCCCGTGGACCTACTCTGGCTCCAG
GATGCTGTCCCCCTGGCCACGGCTCCAGGTCACGGCCCCCAGCGCAGCCTGCATGTTCCAGGGCTGAACA
AGACATCCTCTTTCTCCTGCGAAGCCCATAACGCCAAGGGGGTCACCACATCCCGCACAGCCACCATCAC
AGTGCTCCCCCAGCAGCCCCGTAACCTCCACCTGGTCTCCCGCCAACCCACGGAGCTGGAGGTGGCTTGG
ACTCCAGGCCTGAGCGGCATCTACCCCCTGACCCACTGCACCCTGCAGGCTGTGCTGTCAGACGATGGGA
TGGGCATCCAGGCGGGAGAACCAGACCCCCCAGAGGAGCCCCTCACCTCGCAAGCATCCGTGCCCCCCCA
TCAGCTTCGGCTAGGCAGCCTCCATCCTCACACCCCTTATCACATCCGCGTGGCATGCACCAGCAGCCAG
GGCCCCTCATCCTGGACCCACTGGCTTCCTGTGGAGACGCCGGAGGGAGTGCCCCTGGGCCCCCCTGAGA
ACATTAGTGCTACGCGGAATGGGAGCCAGGCCTTCGTGCATTGGCAAGAGCCCCGGGCGCCCCTGCAGGG
TACCCTGTTAGGGTACCGGCTGGCGTATCAAGGCCAGGACACCCCAGAGGTGCTAATGGACATAGGGCTA
AGGCAAGAGGTGACCCTGGAGCTGCAGGGGGACGGGTCTGTGTCCAATCTGACAGTGTGTGTGGCAGCCT
ACACTGCTGCTGGGGATGGACCCTGGAGCCTCCCAGTACCCCTGGAGGCCTGGCGCCCAGGGCAAGCACA
GCCAGTCCACCAGCTGGTGAAGGAACCTTCAACTCCTGCCTTCTCGTGGCCCTGGTGGTATGTACTGCTA
GGAGCAGTCGTGGCCGCTGCCTGTGTCCTCATCTTGGCTCTCTTCCTTGTCCACCGGCGAAAGAAGGAGA
CCCGTTATGGAGAAGTGTTTGAACCAACAGTGGAAAGAGGTGAACTGGTAGTCAGGTACCGCGTGCGCAA
GTCCTACAGTCGTCGGACCACTGAAGCTACCTTGAACAGCTTGGGCATCAGTGAAGAGCTGAAGGAGAAG
CTGCGGGATGTGATGGTGGACCGGCACAAGGTGGCCCTGGGGAAGACTCTGGGAGAGGGAGAGTTTGGAG
CTGTGATGGAAGGCCAGCTCAACCAGGACGACTCCATCCTCAAGGTGGCTGTGAAGACGATGAAGATTGC
CATCTGCACGAGGTCAGAGCTGGAGGATTTCCTGAGTGAAGCGGTCTGCATGAAGGAATTTGACCATCCC
AACGTCATGAGGCTCATCGGTGTCTGTTTCCAGGGTTCTGAACGAGAGAGCTTCCCAGCACCTGTGGTCA
TCTTACCTTTCATGAAACATGGAGACCTACACAGCTTCCTCCTCTATTCCCGGCTCGGGGACCAGCCAGT
GTACCTGCCCACTCAGATGCTAGTGAAGTTCATGGCAGACATCGCCAGTGGCATGGAGTATCTGAGTACC
AAGAGATTCATACACCGGGACCTGGCGGCCAGGAACTGCATGCTGAATGAGAACATGTCCGTGTGTGTGG
CGGACTTCGGGCTCTCCAAGAAGATCTACAATGGGGACTACTACCGCCAGGGACGTATCGCCAAGATGCC
AGTCAAGTGGATTGCCATTGAGAGTCTAGCTGACCGTGTCTACACCAGCAAGAGCGATGTGTGGTCCTTC
GGGGTGACAATGTGGGAGATTGCCACAAGAGGCCAAACCCCATATCCGGGCGTGGAGAACAGCGAGATTT
ATGACTATCTGCGCCGGGGAAATCGCCTGAAGCAGCCTGCGGACTGTCTGGATGGACTGTATGCCTTGAT
GTCGCGGTGCTGGGAGCTAAATCCCCAGGACCGGCCAAGTTTTACAGAGCTGCGGGAAGATTTGGAGAAC
ACACTGAAGGCCTTGCCTCCTGCCCAGGAGCCTGACGAAATCCTCTATGTCAACATGGATGAGGGTGGAG
GTTATCCTGAACCCCCTGGAGCTGCAGGAGGAGCTGACCCCCCAACCCAGCCAGACCCTAAGGATTCCTG
TAGCTGCCTCACTGCGGCTGAGGTCCATCCTGCTGGACGCTATGTCCTCTGCCCTTCCACAACCCCTAGC
CCCGCTCAGCCTGCTGATAGGGGCTCCCCAGCAGCCCCAGGGCAGGAGGATGGTGCCTAGAACCCAGCTT
TCTTGTACAAAGTGGTTGATATCCAGCACAGTGGCGGCCGCTCGAGTCTAGAGGGCCCGCGGTTCGAAGG
TAAGCCTATCCCTAACCCTCTCCTCGGTCTCGATTCTACGCGTACCGGTTAGTAATGAGATCCCTCCCCC
CCCCCTAACGTTACTGGCCGAAGCCGCTTGGAATAAGGCCGGTGTGCGTTTGTCTATATGTTATTTTCCA
CCATATTGCCGTCTTTTGGCAATGTGAGGGCCCGGAAACCTGGCCCTGTCTTCTTGACGAGCATTCCTAG
GGGTCTTTCCCCTCTCGCCAAAGGAATGCAAGGTCTGTTGAATGTCGTGAAGGAAGCAGTTCCTCTGGAA
GCTTCTTGAAGACAAACAACGTCTGTAGCGACCCTTTGCAGGCAGCGGAACCCCCCACCTGGCGACAGGT
GCCTCTGCGGCCAAAAGCCACGTGTATAAGATACACCTGCAAAGGCGGCACAACCCCAGTGCCACGTTGT
GAGTTGGATAGTTGTGGAAAGAGTCAAATGGCTCTCCTCAAGCGTATTCAACAAGGGGCTGAAGGATGCC
CAGAAGGTACCCCATTGTATGGGATCTGATCTGGGGCCTCGGTGCACATGCTTTACATGTGTTTAGTCGA
GGTTAAAAAAACGTCTAGGCCCCCCGAACCACGGGGACGTGGTTTTCCTTTGAAAAACACGATGATAATA
TGGCCACACATATGGTGAGCAAGGGCGAGGAGCTGTTCACCGGGGTGGTGCCCATCCTGGTCGAGCTGGA
CGGCGACGTAAACGGCCACAAGTTCAGCGTGTCCGGCGAGGGCGAGGGCGATGCCACCTACGGCAAGCTG
ACCCTGAAGTTCATCTGCACCACCGGCAAGCTGCCCGTGCCCTGGCCCACCCTCGTGACCACCCTGACCT
ACGGCGTGCAGTGCTTCAGCCGCTACCCCGACCACATGAAGCAGCACGACTTCTTCAAGTCCGCCATGCC
CGAAGGCTACGTCCAGGAGCGCACCATCTTCTTCAAGGACGACGGCAACTACAAGACCCGCGCCGAGGTG
AAGTTCGAGGGCGACACCCTGGTGAACCGCATCGAGCTGAAGGGCATCGACTTCAAGGAGGACGGCAACA
TCCTGGGGCACAAGCTGGAGTACAACTACAACAGCCACAACGTCTATATCATGGCCGACAAGCAGAAGAA
CGGCATCAAGGTGAACTTCAAGATCCGCCACAACATCGAGGACGGCAGCGTGCAGCTCGCCGACCACTAC
CAGCAGAACACCCCCATCGGCGACGGCCCCGTGCTGCTGCCCGACAACCACTACCTGAGCACCCAGTCCG
CCCTGAGCAAAGACCCCAACGAGAAGCGCGATCACATGGTCCTGCTGGAGTTCGTGACCGCCGCCGGGAT
CACTCTCGGCATGGACGAGCTGTACAAGTAAATCGATAGATCCTAATCAACCTCTGGATTACAAAATTTG
TGAAAGATTGACTGGTATTCTTAACTATGTTGCTCCTTTTACGCTATGTGGATACGCTGCTTTAATGCCT
TTGTATCATGCTATTGCTTCCCGTATGGCTTTCATTTTCTCCTCCTTGTATAAATCCTGGTTGCTGTCTC
TTTATGAGGAGTTGTGGCCCGTTGTCAGGCAACGTGGCGTGGTGTGCACTGTGTTTGCTGACGCAACCCC
CACTGGTTGGGGCATTGCCACCACCTGTCAGCTCCTTTCCGGGACTTTCGCTTTCCCCCTCCCTATTGCC
ACGGCGGAACTCATCGCCGCCTGCCTTGCCCGCTGCTGGACAGGGGCTCGGCTGTTGGGCACTGACAATT
CCGTGGTGTTGTCGGGGAAATCATCGTCCTTTCCTTGGCTGCTCGCCTGTGTTGCCACCTGGATTCTGCG
CGGGACGTCCTTCTGCTACGTCCCTTCGGCCCTCAATCCAGCGGACCTTCCTTCCCGCGGCCTGCTGCCG
GCTCTGCGGCCTCTTCCGCGTCTTCGCCTTCGCCCTCAGACGAGTCGGATCTCCCTTTGGGCCGCCTCCC
CGCCTGAGATCCTTTAAGACCAATGACTTACAAGGCAGCTGTAGATCTTAGCCACTTTTTAAAAGAAAAG
GGGGGACTGGAAGGGCTAATTCACTCCCAACGAAGACAAGATCTGCTTTTTGCTTGTACTGGGTCTCTCT
GGTTAGACCAGATCTGAGCCTGGGAGCTCTCTGGCTAACTAGGGAACCCACTGCTTAAGCCTCAATAAAG
CTTGCCTTGAGTGCTTCAAGTAGTGTGTGCCCGTCTGTTGTGTGACTCTGGTAACTAGAGATCCCTCAGA
CCCTTTTAGTCAGTGTGGAAAATCTCTAGCAGTAGTAGTTCATGTCATCTTATTATTCAGTATTTATAAC
TTGCAAAGAAATGAATATCAGAGAGTGAGAGGCCCGGGTTAATTAAGGAAAGGGCTAGATCATTCTTGAA
GACGAAAGGGCCTCGTGATACGCCTATTTTTATAGGTTAATGTCATGATAATAATGGTTTCTTAGACGTC
AGGTGGCACTTTTCGGGGAAATGTGCGCGGAACCCCTATTTGTTTATTTTTCTAAATACATTCAAATATG
TATCCGCTCATGAGACAATAACCCTGATAAATGCTTCAATAATATTGAAAAAGGAAGAGTATGAGTATTC
AACATTTCCGTGTCGCCCTTATTCCCTTTTTTGCGGCATTTTGCCTTCCTGTTTTTGCTCACCCAGAAAC
GCTGGTGAAAGTAAAAGATGCTGAAGATCAGTTGGGTGCACGAGTGGGTTACATCGAACTGGATCTCAAC
AGCGGTAAGATCCTTGAGAGTTTTCGCCCCGAAGAACGTTTTCCAATGATGAGCACTTTTAAAGTTCTGC
TATGTGGCGCGGTATTATCCCGTGTTGACGCCGGGCAAGAGCAACTCGGTCGCCGCATACACTATTCTCA
GAATGACTTGGTTGAGTACTCACCAGTCACAGAAAAGCATCTTACGGATGGCATGACAGTAAGAGAATTA
TGCAGTGCTGCCATAACCATGAGTGATAACACTGCGGCCAACTTACTTCTGACAACGATCGGAGGACCGA
AGGAGCTAACCGCTTTTTTGCACAACATGGGGGATCATGTAACTCGCCTTGATCGTTGGGAACCGGAGCT
GAATGAAGCCATACCAAACGACGAGCGTGACACCACGATGCCTGTAGCAATGGCAACAACGTTGCGCAAA
CTATTAACTGGCGAACTACTTACTCTAGCTTCCCGGCAACAATTAATAGACTGGATGGAGGCGGATAAAG
TTGCAGGACCACTTCTGCGCTCGGCCCTTCCGGCTGGCTGGTTTATTGCTGATAAATCTGGAGCCGGTGA
GCGTGGGTCTCGCGGTATCATTGCAGCACTGGGGCCAGATGGTAAGCCCTCCCGTATCGTAGTTATCTAC
ACGACGGGGAGTCAGGCAACTATGGATGAACGAAATAGACAGATCGCTGAGATAGGTGCCTCACTGATTA
AGCATTGGTAACTGTCAGACCAAGTTTACTCATATATACTTTAGATTGATTTAAAACTTCATTTTTAATT
TAAAAGGATCTAGGTGAAGATCCTTTTTGATAATCTCATGACCAAAATCCCTTAACGTGAGTTTTCGTTC
CACTGAGCGTCAGACCCCGTAGAAAAGATCAAAGGATCTTCTTGAGATCCTTTTTTTCTGCGCGTAATCT
GCTGCTTGCAAACAAAAAAACCACCGCTACCAGCGGTGGTTTGTTTGCCGGATCAAGAGCTACCAACTCT
TTTTCCGAAGGTAACTGGCTTCAGCAGAGCGCAGATACCAAATACTGTTCTTCTAGTGTAGCCGTAGTTA
GGCCACCACTTCAAGAACTCTGTAGCACCGCCTACATACCTCGCTCTGCTAATCCTGTTACCAGTGGCTG
CTGCCAGTGGCGATAAGTCGTGTCTTACCGGGTTGGACTCAAGACGATAGTTACCGGATAAGGCGCAGCG
GTCGGGCTGAACGGGGGGTTCGTGCACACAGCCCAGCTTGGAGCGAACGACCTACACCGAACTGAGATAC
CTACAGCGTGAGCTATGAGAAAGCGCCACGCTTCCCGAAGGGAGAAAGGCGGACAGGTATCCGGTAAGCG
GCAGGGTCGGAACAGGAGAGCGCACGAGGGAGCTTCCAGGGGGAAACGCCTGGTATCTTTATAGTCCTGT
CGGGTTTCGCCACCTCTGACTTGAGCGTCGATTTTTGTGATGCTCGTCAGGGGGGCGGAGCCTATGGAAA
AACGCCAGCAACGCGGCCTTTTTACGGTTCCTGGCCTTTTGCTGGCCTTTTGCTCACATGTTCTTTCCTG
CGTTATCCCCTGATTCTGTGGATAACCGTATTACCGCCTTTGAGTGAGCTGATACCGCTCGCCGCAGCCG
AACGACCGAGCGCAGCGAGTCAGTGAGCGAGGAAGCGGAAGAGCGCCCAATACGCAAACCGCCTCTCCCC
GCGCGTTGGCCGATTCATTAATGCAGCAAGCTCATGGCTGACTAATTTTTTTTATTTATGCAGAGGCCGA
GGCCGCCTCGGCCTCTGAGCTATTCCAGAAGTAGTGAGGAGGCTTTTTTGGAGGCCTAGGCTTTTGCAAA
AAGCTCCCCGTGGCACGACAGGTTTCCCGACTGGAAAGCGGGCAGTGAGCGCAACGCAATTAATGTGAGT
TAGCTCACTCATTAGGCACCCCAGGCTTTACACTTTATGCTTCCGGCTCGTATGTTGTGTGGAATTGTGA
GCGGATAACAATTTCACACAGGAAACAGCTATGACATGATTACGAATTTCACAAATAAAGCATTTTTTTC
ACTGCATTCTAGTTGTGGTTTGTCCAAACTCATCAATGTATCTTATCATGTCTGGATCAACTGGATAACT
CAAGCTAACCAAAATCATCCCAAACTTCCCACCCCATACCCTATTACCACTGCCAATTACCTGTGGTTTC
ATTTACTCTAAACCTGTGATTCCTCTGAATTATTTTCATTTTAAAGAAATTGTATTTGTTAAATATGTAC
TACAAACTTAGTAGTTGGAAGGGCTAATTCACTCCCAAAGAAGACAAGATATCCTTGATCTGTGGATCTA
CCACACACAAGGCTACTTCCCTGATTAGCAGAACTACACACCAGGGCCAGGGGTCAGATATCCACTGACC
TTTGGATGGTGCTACAAGCTAGTACCAGTTGAGCCAGATAAGGTAGAAGAGGCCAATAAAGGAGAGAACA
CCAGCTTGTTACACCCTGTGAGCCTGCATGGGATGGATGACCCGGAGAGAGAAGTGTTAGAGTGGAGGTT
TGACAGCCGCCTAGCATTTCATCACGTGGCCCGAGAGCTGCATCCGGAGTACTTCAAGAACTGCTGATAT
CGAGCTTGCTACAAGGGACTTTCCGCTGGGGACTTTCCAGGGAGGCGTGGCCTGGGCGGGACTGGGGAGT
GGCGAGCCCTCAGATCCTGCATATAAGCAGCTGCTTTTTGCCTGTACTGGGTCTCTCTGGTTAGACCAGA
TCTGAGCCTGGGAGCTCTCTGGCTAACTAGGGAACCCACTGCTTAAGCCTCAATAAAGCTTGCCTTGAGT
GCTTCAAGTAGTGTGTGCCCGTCTGTTGTGTGACTCTGGTAACTAGAGATCCCTCAGACCCTTTTAGTCA
GTGTGGAAAATCTCTAGCAGTGGCGCCCGAACAGGGACTTGAAAGCGAAAGGGAAACCAGAGGAGCTCTC
TCGACGCAGGACTCGGCTTGCTGAAGCGCGCACGGCAAGAGGCGAGGGGCGGCGACTGGTGAGTACGCCA
AAAATTTTGACTAGCGGAGGCTAGAAGGAGAGAGATGGGTGCGAGAGCGTCAGTATTAAGCGGGGGAGAA
TTAGATCGCGATGGGAAAAAATTCGGTTAAGGCCAGGGGGAAAGAAAAAATATAAATTAAAACATATAGT
ATGGGCAAGCAGGGAGCTAGAACGATTCGCAGTTAATCCTGGCCTGTTAGAAACATCAGAAGGCTGTAGA
CAAATACTGGGACAGCTACAACCATCCCTTCAGACAGGATCAGAAGAACTTAGATCATTATATAATACAG
TAGCAACCCTCTATTGTGTGCATCAAAGGATAGAGATAAAAGACACCAAGGAAGCTTTAGACAAGATAGA
GGAAGAGCAAAACAAAAGTAAGACCACCGCACAGCAAGCGGCCGGCCGCTGATCTTCAGACCTGGAGGAG
GAGATATGAGGGACAATTGGAGAAGTGAATTATATAAATATAAAGTAGTAAAAATTGAACCATTAGGAGT
AGCACCCACCAAGGCAAAGAGAAGAGTGGTGCAGAGAGAAAAAAGAGCAGTGGGAATAGGAGCTTTGTTC
CTTGGGTTCTTGGGAGCAGCAGGAAGCACTATGGGCGCAGCGTCAATGACGCTGACGGTACAGGCCAGAC
AATTATTGTCTGGTATAGTGCAGCAGCAGAACAATTTGCTGAGGGCTATTGAGGCGCAACAGCATCTGTT
GCAACTCACAGTCTGGGGCATCAAGCAGCTCCAGGCAAGAATCCTGGCTGTGGAAAGATACCTAAAGGAT
CAACAGCTCCTGGGGATTTGGGGTTGCTCTGGAAAACTCATTTGCACCACTGCTGTGCCTTGGAATGCTA
GTTGGAGTAATAAATCTCTGGAACAGATTTGGAATCACACGACCTGGATGGAGTGGGACAGAGAAATTAA
CAATTACACAAGCTTAATACACTCCTTAATTGAAGAATCGCAAAACCAGCAAGAAAAGAATGAACAAGAA
TTATTGGAATTAGATAAATGGGCAAGTTTGTGGAATTGGTTTAACATAACAAATTGGCTGTGGTATATAA
AATTATTCATAATGATAGTAGGAGGCTTGGTAGGTTTAAGAATAGTTTTTGCTGTACTTTCTATAGTGAA
TAGAGTTAGGCAGGGATATTCACCATTATCGTTTCAGACCCACCTCCCAACCCCGAGGGGACCCGACAGG
CCCGAAGGAATAGAAGAAGAAGGTGGAGAGAGAGACAGAGACAGATCCATTCGATTAGTGAACGGATCTC
GACGGTATCGCCGAATTCACAAATGGCAGTATTCATCCACAATTTTAAAAGAAAAGGGGGGATTGGGGGG
TACAGTGCAGGGGAAAGAATAGTAGACATAATAGCAACAGACATACAAACTAAAGAATTACAAAAACAAA
TTACAAAAATTCAAAATTTTCGGGTTTATTACAGGGACAGCAGAGATCCAGTTTGGACTAGTCGTGA
Features (pLannotate 1.2.2; 27 found; start..end, strand, type, name):
      1..1179    +  promoter       EF-1α promoter: strong constitutive promoter for human elongation factor EF-1α
   1200..1220    +  protein_bind   attB1: mutant version of attB; core recombination site for the Gateway® BP reaction BP Clonase™
   1226..3907    +  CDS            AXL: UFO_HUMAN - Also known as UFO. Experimental evidence at protein level: Swiss-Prot protein existence level 1. (Microbial infection) Acts as a receptor for Ebolavirus, possibly through GAS6 binding to phosphatidyl-serine at the surface of virion envelope. From Homo sapiens (Human).
   3912..3936    -  protein_bind   attB2: mutant version of attB; recombination site for the Gateway® BP reaction BP Clonase™
   3989..4030    +  CDS            V5 tag: epitope tag from simian virus 5
   4156..4618    +  misc_feature   IRES: internal ribosome entry site (IRES) of the encephalomyocarditis virus (EMCV)
   4632..5351    +  CDS            EGFP: the original enhanced GFP (Yang et al., 1996) mammalian codon-optimized
   5365..5953    +  misc_feature   WPRE: woodchuck hepatitis virus posttranscriptional regulatory element
   5961..6026    +  CDS            nef (fragment): NEF_HV1Z2 - Experimental evidence at protein level: Swiss-Prot protein existence level 1. Extracellular Nef protein targets CD4(+) T-lymphocytes for apoptosis by interacting with CXCR4 surface receptors. From Human immunodeficiency virus type 1 group M subtype D (isolate Z2/CDC-Z34) (HIV-1).
   6028..6261    +  LTR            3' LTR (ΔU3): self-inactivating 3' long terminal repeat (LTR) from HIV-1
   6466..6570    +  promoter       AmpR promoter: bla
   6571..7431    +  CDS            AmpR: β-lactamase; bla; confers resistance to ampicillin, carbenicillin, and related antibiotics
   7602..8190    +  rep_origin     ori: high-copy-number ColE1/pMB1/pBR322/pUC origin of replication
   8373..8427    +  CDS            lacI (fragment): lac repressor; lacI; The lac repressor binds to the lac operator to inhibit transcription in E. coli. This inhibition can be relieved by adding lactose or isopropyl-β-D-thiogalactopyranoside (IPTG).
   8433..8526    +  rep_origin     SV40 ori (fragment): SV40 origin of replication
   8551..8588    +  CDS            lacI (fragment): lac repressor; lacI; The lac repressor binds to the lac operator to inhibit transcription in E. coli. This inhibition can be relieved by adding lactose or isopropyl-β-D-thiogalactopyranoside (IPTG).
   8601..8622    +  protein_bind   CAP binding site: CAP binding activates transcription in the presence of cAMP. E. coli catabolite activator protein
   8637..8667    +  promoter       lac promoter: promoter for the E. coli lac operon
   8671..8693    +  protein_bind   lac operator (fragment): The lac repressor binds to the lac operator to inhibit transcription in E. coli. This inhibition can be relieved by adding lactose or isopropyl-β-D-thiogalactopyranoside (IPTG). lac repressor encoded by lacI
   8725..8808    +  polyA_signal   SV40 poly(A) signal (fragment): SV40 polyadenylation signal
   8975..9304    +  CDS            nef (fragment): NEF_HV1BR - Experimental evidence at protein level: Swiss-Prot protein existence level 1. Extracellular Nef protein targets CD4(+) T-lymphocytes for apoptosis by interacting with CXCR4 surface receptors (PubMed:14990729). From Human immunodeficiency virus type 1 group M subtype B (isolate BRU/LAI) (HIV-1).
   9352..9609    +  LTR            5' LTR (truncated): truncated 5' long terminal repeat (LTR) from HIV-1
   9656..9781    +  misc_feature   HIV-1 Ψ: packaging signal of human immunodeficiency virus type 1
   9765..10103   +  CDS            HIV-1 gag (fragment): gag protein from human immunodeficiency virus 1; gag
  10278..10511   +  misc_feature   RRE: The Rev response element (RRE) of HIV-1 allows for Rev-dependent mRNA export from the nucleus to the cytoplasm.
  10888..10988   +  CDS            Rev (fragment): human immunodeficiency virus 1 (HIV-1) Rev protein; rev; enhances nuclear export of unspliced and incompletely spliced viral mRNAs
  11033..11150   +  misc_feature   cPPT/CTS: central polypurine tract and central termination sequence of HIV-1
