[The description below was written by a language model from this plasmid's Addgene catalogue record and pLannotate feature annotations shown in this document.]
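Description:
pHAGE-AXL-Q83R is an HIV-1-based, self-inactivating lentiviral expression plasmid built on the pHAGE backbone. It carries the human receptor tyrosine kinase AXL with the Q83R point substitution. It is propagated in E. coli through a high-copy ColE1/pUC-type origin and selected with ampicillin via the β-lactamase gene. The sequenced record is about 11.2 kb.

The transfer cassette is bounded by a truncated 5' LTR and a ΔU3 3' LTR. The ΔU3 deletion removes viral promoter activity after integration, so expression depends on the internal promoter. Between the LTRs are the Ψ packaging signal with an adjoining gag fragment, the Rev response element for Rev-dependent nuclear export of the genomic RNA, and the cPPT/CTS, which aids nuclear import of the reverse-transcribed genome.

Expression is driven by the constitutive human EF-1α promoter. The AXL coding sequence sits between attB1 and attB2 sites, consistent with its recorded introduction by Gateway recombination. A V5 epitope tag is annotated downstream of attB2. The record does not say whether the tag is read in frame with AXL, which would depend on the insert lacking a stop codon. An EMCV IRES then directs translation of EGFP from the same transcript, so transduced cells can be identified or sorted by fluorescence. A WPRE follows to enhance transcript stability and expression. Small lac, SV40 and nef fragments elsewhere in the plasmid appear to be backbone remnants.

The stated purpose is lentiviral expression of AXL Q83R. The plasmid comes from a collection built for systematic functional annotation of somatic cancer mutations, in which variant alleles are stably expressed in mammalian cells and their effects assessed.
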