Addgene plasmid #116120: pHAGE-AXL-Q83R
Purpose: Lentiviral expression of AXL Q83R
Depositing lab: Gordon Mills & Kenneth Scott. Depositing organization: Baylor College of Medicine. Publication: Systematic Functional Annotation of Somatic Mutations in Cancer. Ng PK, Li J, Jeong KJ, Shao S, Chen H, Tsang YH, Sengupta S, Wang Z, Bhavana VH, Tran R, Soewito S, Minussi DC, Moreno D, Kong K, Dogruluk T, Lu H, Gao J, Tokheim C, Zhou DC, Johnson AM, Zeng J, Ip CKM, Ju Z, Wester M, Yu S, Li Y, Vellano CP, Schultz N, Karchin R, Ding L, Lu Y, Cheung LWT, Chen K, Shaw KR, Meric-Bernstam F, Scott KL, Yi S, Sahni N, Liang H, Mills GB. Cancer Cell. 2018 Mar 12;33(3):450-462.e10. doi: 10.1016/j.ccell.2018.01.021. PubMed 29533785.
Backbone
  Vector backbone: pHAGE
  Vector type: Lentiviral
Growth in bacteria
  Bacterial resistance: Ampicillin, 100 μg/mL
  Growth temperature: 37°C
  Growth strain: Stbl3
  Copy number: High Copy
Gene/Insert
  Gene/Insert name: AXL
  Species: H. sapiens (human)
  Mutation: Q83R
  Entrez Gene: AXL (a.k.a. ARK, AXL3, JTK11, Tyro7, UFO)
  Cloning method: Gateway Cloning
Terms and licenses: Academic/Nonprofit Terms; Industry Terms: Not Available to Industry
How to cite: pHAGE-AXL-Q83R was a gift from Gordon Mills & Kenneth Scott (Addgene plasmid # 116120 ; http://n2t.net/addgene:116120 ; RRID:Addgene_116120)
