>Addgene plasmid #116120 | pHAGE-AXL-Q83R | depositor partial sequence | sequence record 218994 | insert
ATGGCGTGGCGGTGCCCCAGGATGGGCAGGGTCCCGCTGGCCTGGTGCTTGGCGCTGTGCGGCTGGGCGT
GCATGGCCCCCAGGGGCACGCAGGCTGAAGAAAGTCCCTTCGTGGGCAACCCAGGGAATATCACAGGTGC
CCGGGGACTCACGGGCACCCTTCGGTGTCAGCTCCAGGTTCAGGGAGAGCCCCCCGAGGTACATTGGCTT
CGGGATGGACAGATCCTGGAGCTCGCGGACAGCACCCGGACCCAGGTGCCCCTGGGTGAGGATGAACAGG
ATGACTGGATAGTGGTCAGCCAGCTCAGAATCACCTCCCTGCAGCTTTCCGACACGGGACAGTACCAGTG
TTTGGTGTTTCTGGGACATCAGACCTTCGTGTCCCAGCCTGGCTATGTTGGGCTGGAGGGCTTGCCTTAC
TTCCTGGAGGAGCCCGAAGACAGGACTGTGGCCGCCAACACCCCCTTCAACCTGAGCTGCCAAGCTCAGG
GACCCCCAGAGCCCGTGGACCTACTCTGGCTCCAGGATGCTGTCCCCCTGGCCACGGCTCCAGGTCACGG
CCCCCAGCGCAGCCTGCATGTTCCAGGGCTGAACAAGACATCCTCTTTCTCCTGCGAAGCCCATAACGCC
AAGGGGGTCACCACATCCCGCACAGCCACCATCACAGTGCTCCCCCAGCAGCCCCGTAACCTCCACCTGG
TCTCCCGCCAACCCACGGAGCTGGAGGTGGCTTGGACTCCAGGCCTGAGCGGCATCTACCCCCTGACCCA
CTGCACCCTGCAGGCTGTGCTGTCAGACGATGGGATGGGCATCCAGGCGGGAGAACCAGACCCCCCAGAG
GAGCCCCTCACCTCGCAAGCATCCGTGCCCCCCCATCAGCTTCGGCTAGGCAGCCTCCATCCTCACACCC
CTTATCACATCCGCGTGGCATGCACCAGCAGCCAGGGCCCCTCATCCTGGACCCACTGGCTTCCTGTGGA
GACGCCGGAGGGAGTGCCCCTGGGCCCCCCTGAGAACATTAGTGCTACGCGGAATGGGAGCCAGGCCTTC
GTGCATTGGCAAGAGCCCCGGGCGCCCCTGCAGGGTACCCTGTTAGGGTACCGGCTGGCGTATCAAGGCC
AGGACACCCCAGAGGTGCTAATGGACATAGGGCTAAGGCAAGAGGTGACCCTGGAGCTGCAGGGGGACGG
GTCTGTGTCCAATCTGACAGTGTGTGTGGCAGCCTACACTGCTGCTGGGGATGGACCCTGGAGCCTCCCA
GTACCCCTGGAGGCCTGGCGCCCAGGGCAAGCACAGCCAGTCCACCAGCTGGTGAAGGAACCTTCAACTC
CTGCCTTCTCGTGGCCCTGGTGGTATGTACTGCTAGGAGCAGTCGTGGCCGCTGCCTGTGTCCTCATCTT
GGCTCTCTTCCTTGTCCACCGGCGAAAGAAGGAGACCCGTTATGGAGAAGTGTTTGAACCAACAGTGGAA
AGAGGTGAACTGGTAGTCAGGTACCGCGTGCGCAAGTCCTACAGTCGTCGGACCACTGAAGCTACCTTGA
ACAGCTTGGGCATCAGTGAAGAGCTGAAGGAGAAGCTGCGGGATGTGATGGTGGACCGGCACAAGGTGGC
CCTGGGGAAGACTCTGGGAGAGGGAGAGTTTGGAGCTGTGATGGAAGGCCAGCTCAACCAGGACGACTCC
ATCCTCAAGGTGGCTGTGAAGACGATGAAGATTGCCATCTGCACGAGGTCAGAGCTGGAGGATTTCCTGA
GTGAAGCGGTCTGCATGAAGGAATTTGACCATCCCAACGTCATGAGGCTCATCGGTGTCTGTTTCCAGGG
TTCTGAACGAGAGAGCTTCCCAGCACCTGTGGTCATCTTACCTTTCATGAAACATGGAGACCTACACAGC
TTCCTCCTCTATTCCCGGCTCGGGGACCAGCCAGTGTACCTGCCCACTCAGATGCTAGTGAAGTTCATGG
CAGACATCGCCAGTGGCATGGAGTATCTGAGTACCAAGAGATTCATACACCGGGACCTGGCGGCCAGGAA
CTGCATGCTGAATGAGAACATGTCCGTGTGTGTGGCGGACTTCGGGCTCTCCAAGAAGATCTACAATGGG
GACTACTACCGCCAGGGACGTATCGCCAAGATGCCAGTCAAGTGGATTGCCATTGAGAGTCTAGCTGACC
GTGTCTACACCAGCAAGAGCGATGTGTGGTCCTTCGGGGTGACAATGTGGGAGATTGCCACAAGAGGCCA
AACCCCATATCCGGGCGTGGAGAACAGCGAGATTTATGACTATCTGCGCCGGGGAAATCGCCTGAAGCAG
CCTGCGGACTGTCTGGATGGACTGTATGCCTTGATGTCGCGGTGCTGGGAGCTAAATCCCCAGGACCGGC
CAAGTTTTACAGAGCTGCGGGAAGATTTGGAGAACACACTGAAGGCCTTGCCTCCTGCCCAGGAGCCTGA
CGAAATCCTCTATGTCAACATGGATGAGGGTGGAGGTTATCCTGAACCCCCTGGAGCTGCAGGAGGAGCT
GACCCCCCAACCCAGCCAGACCCTAAGGATTCCTGTAGCTGCCTCACTGCGGCTGAGGTCCATCCTGCTG
GACGCTATGTCCTCTGCCCTTCCACAACCCCTAGCCCCGCTCAGCCTGCTGATAGGGGCTCCCCAGCAGC
CCCAGGGCAGGAGGATGGTGCCTGA
